Addgene plasmid #226394: pcDNA3.1(-).TagRFP.T-2A-V5-T181D.Tau2N4R-WPRE
Purpose: Expresses tau propagation ORF with V5 tag on T181D mutant 2N4R tau
Depositing lab: Bradley Hyman. Depositing organization: Massachusetts General Hospital. Publication: Alzheimer disease-associated tau post-translational modification mimics impact tau propagation and uptake. Dickson JR, Sobolewski RGR, Fernandes AR, Cooper JM, Fan Z, Chung M, Donahue C, Oakley DH, Strickland DK, Hyman BT. J Neuropathol Exp Neurol. 2025 Jun 1;84(6):459-470. doi: 10.1093/jnen/nlaf007. PubMed 39984820.
Backbone
  Vector backbone: pcDNA3.1(-)
  Backbone size w/o insert (bp): 5427
  Vector type: Mammalian Expression
Growth in bacteria
  Bacterial resistance: Ampicillin, 100 μg/mL
  Growth temperature: 37°C
  Growth strain: DH5alpha
  Copy number: High Copy
Gene/Insert
  Gene/Insert name: Tau2N4R
  Species: H. sapiens (human); synthetic
  Insert size (bp): 2174
  Mutation: T181D, Tau2N4R
  Entrez Gene: MAPT (a.k.a. DDPAC, FTD1, FTDP-17, MAPTL, MSTD, MTBT1, MTBT2, PPND, PPP1R103, TAU, Tau-PHF6, tau-40)
  Tag / fusion protein: TagRFP.T.2A.V5 (N terminal on insert)
  Cloning method: Other
Terms and licenses: Academic/Nonprofit Terms; Industry Terms: Not Available to Industry
How to cite: pcDNA3.1(-).TagRFP.T-2A-V5-T181D.Tau2N4R-WPRE was a gift from Bradley Hyman (Addgene plasmid # 226394 ; http://n2t.net/addgene:226394 ; RRID:Addgene_226394)
