[The description below was written by a language model from this plasmid's Addgene catalogue record and pLannotate feature annotations shown in this document.]
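Description:
pcDNA3.1(-).TagRFP.T-2A-V5-T181D.Tau2N4R-WPRE is a mammalian expression plasmid of about 8.3 kb built on the pcDNA3.1(-) backbone. It is propagated in E. coli as a high-copy plasmid through its ColE1/pUC-type origin and selected with ampicillin via the β-lactamase gene. The backbone also carries an f1 phage origin and an SV40 early promoter-driven neomycin phosphotransferase cassette with an SV40 polyadenylation signal, which would permit G418 selection of transfected mammalian cells. Small annotated fragments such as the partial HIV-1 LTR, ble, lacI and bom hits are short matches from automated annotation and are probably not functional elements.

The payload is a single open reading frame transcribed from the human CMV immediate early enhancer/promoter, with a T7 promoter just upstream. It encodes the red fluorescent protein TagRFP-T, then a 2A self-cleaving peptide (named in the record and presumably lying in the unannotated gap between the TagRFP-T and V5 features), then a V5 epitope tag fused to the N-terminus of human 2N4R tau (MAPT) carrying the T181D substitution. An aspartate at this position serves as a mimic of threonine 181 phosphorylation, a modification associated with Alzheimer disease. A WPRE follows the coding sequence to boost transcript stability and expression, and the bovine growth hormone polyadenylation signal terminates the message.

Because the 2A element yields separate TagRFP-T and V5-tau proteins from one transcript, expressing cells are marked red. V5-positive tau found in cells lacking red fluorescence can then be read as tau transferred from a donor cell. The stated purpose is to express this tau propagation cassette, allowing study of how the T181D modification mimic affects tau spread and uptake.
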