Features (pLannotate 1.2.2; 24 found; start..end, strand, type, name):
     28..80      -  misc_feature   bom (fragment): basis of mobility region from pBR322
    235..614     +  enhancer       CMV enhancer: human cytomegalovirus immediate early enhancer
    615..818     +  promoter       CMV promoter: human cytomegalovirus (CMV) immediate early promoter
    814..847     +  LTR            5' LTR (truncated) (fragment): truncated 5' long terminal repeat (LTR) from HIV-1
    863..881     +  promoter       T7 promoter: promoter for bacteriophage T7 RNA polymerase
    921..973     +  misc_feature   MCS: multiple cloning site
    987..1718    +  CDS            TagRFP-T: TagRFP-T is a basic (constitutively fluorescent) red fluorescent protein published in 2008, derived from Entacmaea quadricolor. It has low acid sensitivity.
   1791..1832    +  CDS            V5 tag: epitope tag from simian virus 5
   1839..3158    +  CDS            MAPT (sequence partly withheld): TAU_SPECI - Experimental evidence at protein level: Swiss-Prot protein existence level 1. Promotes microtubule assembly and stability, and might be involved in the establishment and maintenance of neuronal polarity. The C-terminus binds axonal microtubules while the N-terminus binds neural plasma membrane components, suggesting that tau functions as a linker protein between both. Axonal polarity is predetermined by tau localization (in the neuronal cell) in the domain of the cell body defined by the centrosome. The short isoforms allow plasticity of the cytoskeleton whereas the longer isoforms
   3178..3766    +  misc_feature   WPRE: woodchuck hepatitis virus posttranscriptional regulatory element
   3865..4089    +  polyA_signal   bGH poly(A) signal: bovine growth hormone polyadenylation signal
   4093..4114    +  promoter       SV40 promoter (fragment): SV40 enhancer and early promoter
   4135..4563    +  rep_origin     f1 ori (sequence partly withheld): f1 bacteriophage origin of replication; arrow indicates direction of (+) strand synthesis
   4577..4906    +  promoter       SV40 promoter: SV40 enhancer and early promoter
   4973..5764    +  CDS            neo: KKA2_KLEPN - Also known as kan, nptII. Experimental evidence at protein level: Swiss-Prot protein existence level 1. Resistance to kanamycin, neomycin, paromomycin, ribostamycin, butirosin and gentamicin B. From Klebsiella pneumoniae.
   5788..5946    +  CDS            ble (fragment): BLE_KLEPN - Experimental evidence at protein level: Swiss-Prot protein existence level 1. Binding protein with a strong affinity to the bleomycin family of antibiotics. Binds to CL990; an antimitotic-antibiotic compound. From Klebsiella pneumoniae.
   5941..6062    +  polyA_signal   SV40 poly(A) signal: SV40 polyadenylation signal
   6135..6151    -  protein_bind   lac operator: The lac repressor binds to the lac operator to inhibit transcription in E. coli. This inhibition can be relieved by adding lactose or isopropyl-β-D-thiogalactopyranoside (IPTG). lac repressor encoded by lacI
   6159..6189    -  promoter       lac promoter: promoter for the E. coli lac operon
   6204..6225    -  protein_bind   CAP binding site: CAP binding activates transcription in the presence of cAMP. E. coli catabolite activator protein
   6238..6330    -  CDS            lacI (fragment): lac repressor; lacI; The lac repressor binds to the lac operator to inhibit transcription in E. coli. This inhibition can be relieved by adding lactose or isopropyl-β-D-thiogalactopyranoside (IPTG).
   6513..7101    -  rep_origin     ori: high-copy-number ColE1/pMB1/pBR322/pUC origin of replication
   7272..8132    -  CDS            AmpR: β-lactamase; bla; confers resistance to ampicillin, carbenicillin, and related antibiotics
   8133..8237    -  promoter       AmpR promoter: bla
>Addgene plasmid #226394 | pcDNA3.1(-).TagRFP.T-2A-V5-T181D.Tau2N4R-WPRE | addgene full sequence | sequence record 450771 | Addgene NGS Result
GACGGATCGGGAGATCTCCCGATCCCCTATGGTGCACTCTCAGTACAATCTGCTCTGATGCCGCATAGTT
AAGCCAGTATCTGCTCCCTGCTTGTGTGTTGGAGGTCGCTGAGTAGTGCGCGAGCAAAATTTAAGCTACA
ACAAGGCAAGGCTTGACCGACAATTGCATGAAGAATCTGCTTAGGGTTAGGCGTTTTGCGCTGCTTCGCG
ATGTACGGGCCAGATATACGCGTTGACATTGATTATTGACTAGTTATTAATAGTAATCAATTACGGGGTC
ATTAGTTCATAGCCCATATATGGAGTTCCGCGTTACATAACTTACGGTAAATGGCCCGCCTGGCTGACCG
CCCAACGACCCCCGCCCATTGACGTCAATAATGACGTATGTTCCCATAGTAACGCCAATAGGGACTTTCC
ATTGACGTCAATGGGTGGAGTATTTACGGTAAACTGCCCACTTGGCAGTACATCAAGTGTATCATATGCC
AAGTACGCCCCCTATTGACGTCAATGACGGTAAATGGCCCGCCTGGCATTATGCCCAGTACATGACCTTA
TGGGACTTTCCTACTTGGCAGTACATCTACGTATTAGTCATCGCTATTACCATGGTGATGCGGTTTTGGC
AGTACATCAATGGGCGTGGATAGCGGTTTGACTCACGGGGATTTCCAAGTCTCCACCCCATTGACGTCAA
TGGGAGTTTGTTTTGGCACCAAAATCAACGGGACTTTCCAAAATGTCGTAACAACTCCGCCCCATTGACG
CAAATGGGCGGTAGGCGTGTACGGTGGGAGGTCTATATAAGCAGAGCTCTCTGGCTAACTAGAGAACCCA
CTGCTTACTGGCTTATCGAAATTAATACGACTCACTATAGGGAGACCCAAGCTGGCTAGCGTTTAAACGG
GCCCTCTAGACTCGAGCTCAAGCTTCGAATTCTGCAGTCGACGGTACCGCGGGCCCGGGATCCACCGGTC
GCCACCATGGTGTCTAAGGGCGAAGAGCTGATTAAGGAGAACATGCACATGAAGCTGTACATGGAGGGCA
CCGTGAACAACCACCACTTCAAGTGCACATCCGAGGGCGAAGGCAAGCCCTACGAGGGCACCCAGACCAT
GAGAATCAAGGTGGTCGAGGGCGGCCCTCTCCCCTTCGCCTTCGACATCCTGGCTACCAGCTTCATGTAC
GGCAGCAGAACCTTCATCAACCACACCCAGGGCATCCCCGACTTCTTTAAGCAGTCCTTCCCTGAGGGCT
TCACATGGGAGAGAGTCACCACATACGAAGACGGGGGCGTGCTGACCGCTACCCAGGACACCAGCCTCCA
GGACGGCTGCCTCATCTACAACGTCAAGATCAGAGGGGTGAACTTCCCATCCAACGGCCCTGTGATGCAG
AAGAAAACACTCGGCTGGGAGGCCAACACCGAGATGCTGTACCCCGCTGACGGCGGCCTGGAAGGCAGAA
CCGACATGGCCCTGAAGCTCGTGGGCGGGGGCCACCTGATCTGCAACTTCAAGACCACATACAGATCCAA
GAAACCCGCTAAGAACCTCAAGATGCCCGGCGTCTACTATGTGGACCACAGACTGGAAAGAATCAAGGAG
GCCGACAAAGAGACCTACGTCGAGCAGCACGAGGTGGCTGTGGCCAGATACTGCGACCTCCCTAGCAAAC
TGGGGCACAAACTTAATGGCATGGACGAGCTGTACAAGGGTACCGGCGAGGGCAGAGGAAGTCTGCTAAC
ATGCGGTGACGTCGAGGAGAATCCTGGCCCAACCGGTAAAGGTAAGCCTATCCCTAACCCTCTCCTCGGT
CTCGATTCTACGACTAGTGCTGAGCCCCGCCAGGAGTTCGAAGTGATGGAAGATCACGCTGGGACGTACG
GGTTGGGGGACAGGAAAGATCAGGGGGGCTACACCATGCACCAAGACCAAGAGGGTGACACGGACGCTGG
CCTGAAAGAATCTCCCCTGCAGACCCCCACTGAGGACGGATCTGAGGAACCGGGCTCTGAAACCTCTGAT
GCTAAGAGCACTCCAACAGCGGAAGATGTGACAGCACCCTTAGTGGATGAGGGAGCTCCCGGCAAGCAGG
CTGCCGCGCAGCCCCACACGGAGATCCCAGAAGGAACCACAGCTGAAGAAGCAGGCATTGGAGACACCCC
CAGCCTGGAAGACGAAGCTGCTGGTCACGTGACCCAAGCTCGCATGGTCAGTAAAAGCAAAGACGGGACT
GGAAGCGATGACAAAAAAGCCAAGGGGGCTGATGGTAAAACGAAGATCGCCACACCGCGGGGAGCAGCCC
CTCCAGGCCAGAAGGGCCAGGCCAACGCCACCAGGATTCCAGCAAAAACCCCGCCCGCTCCAAAGGACCC
ACCCAGCTCTGGTGAACCTCCAAAATCAGGGGATCGCAGCGGCTACAGCAGCCCCGGCTCCCCAGGCACT
CCCGGCAGCCGCTCCCGCACCCCGTCCCTTCCAACCCCACCCACCCGGGAGCCCAAGAAGGTGGCAGTGG
TCCGTACTCCACCCAAGTCGCCGTCTTCCGCCAAGAGCCGCCTG
[387 nt withheld, positions 2565-2951]
ACCCACAAGCTGACCTTCCGCGAGAACGCCAAAGCCAAGACAGACCACGGGGCGGAGATCGTGTACAAGT
CGCCAGTGGTGTCTGGGGACACGTCTCCACGGCATCTCAGCAATGTCTCCTCCACCGGCAGCATCGACAT
GGTAGACTCGCCCCAGCTCGCCACGCTAGCTGACGAGGTGTCTGCCTCCCTGGCCAAGCAGGGTTTGTAG
GGATCCGATTATCGATAATCAACCTCTGGATTACAAAATTTGTGAAAGATTGACTGGTATTCTTAACTAT
GTTGCTCCTTTTACGCTATGTGGATACGCTGCTTTAATGCCTTTGTATCATGCTATTGCTTCCCGTATGG
CTTTCATTTTCTCCTCCTTGTATAAATCCTGGTTGCTGTCTCTTTATGAGGAGTTGTGGCCCGTTGTCAG
GCAACGTGGCGTGGTGTGCACTGTGTTTGCTGACGCAACCCCCACTGGTTGGGGCATTGCCACCACCTGT
CAGCTCCTTTCCGGGACTTTCGCTTTCCCCCTCCCTATTGCCACGGCGGAACTCATCGCCGCCTGCCTTG
CCCGCTGCTGGACAGGGGCTCGGCTGTTGGGCACTGACAATTCCGTGGTGTTGTCGGGGAAATCATCGTC
CTTTCCTTGGCTGCTCGCCTGTGTTGCCACCTGGATTCTGCGCGGGACGCCCTTCTGCTACGTCCCTTCG
GCCCTCAATCCAGCGGACCTTCCTTCCCGCGGCCTGCTGCCGGCTCTGCGGCCTCTTCCGCGTCTTCGCC
TTCGCCCTCAGACGAGTCGGATCTCCCTTTGGGCCGCCTCCCCGCATCGATACCGTCGACGATATCTGCA
GAATTCCACCACACTGGACTAGTGGATCCGAGCTCGGTACCAAGCTTAAGTTTAAACCGCTGATCAGCCT
CGACTGTGCCTTCTAGTTGCCAGCCATCTGTTGTTTGCCCCTCCCCCGTGCCTTCCTTGACCCTGGAAGG
TGCCACTCCCACTGTCCTTTCCTAATAAAATGAGGAAATTGCATCGCATTGTCTGAGTAGGTGTCATTCT
ATTCTGGGGGGTGGGGTGGGGCAGGACAGCAAGGGGGAGGATTGGGAAGACAATAGCAGGCATGCTGGGG
ATGCGGTGGGCTCTATGGCTTCTGAGGCGGAAAGAACCAGCTGGGGCTCTAGGGGGTATCCCC
[124 nt withheld, positions 4135-4258]
C
[91 nt withheld, positions 4260-4350]
A
[49 nt withheld, positions 4352-4400]
CCTTTGACGTTGGAGTCCACGTTCTTT
[37 nt withheld, positions 4428-4464]
ACCCTATCTCGGTCTATTCTTTTGATTTATAAGGGATTTTGCCGATTTCGGCCTATTGGTTAAAAAATGA
GCTGATTTAACAAAAATTTAACGCGAATTAATTCTGTGGAATGTGTGTCAGTTAGGGTGTGGAAAGTCCC
CAGGCTCCCCAGCAGGCAGAAGTATGCAAAGCATGCATCTCAATTAGTCAGCAACCAGGTGTGGAAAGTC
CCCAGGCTCCCCAGCAGGCAGAAGTATGCAAAGCATGCATCTCAATTAGTCAGCAACCATAGTCCCGCCC
CTAACTCCGCCCATCCCGCCCCTAACTCCGCCCAGTTCCGCCCATTCTCCGCCCCATGGCTGACTAATTT
TTTTTATTTATGCAGAGGCCGAGGCCGCCTCTGCCTCTGAGCTATTCCAGAAGTAGTGAGGAGGCTTTTT
TGGAGGCCTAGGCTTTTGCAAAAAGCTCCCGGGAGCTTGTATATCCATTTTCGGATCTGATCAAGAGACA
GGATGAGGATCGTTTCGCATGATTGAACAAGATGGATTGCACGCAGGTTCTCCGGCCGCTTGGGTGGAGA
GGCTATTCGGCTATGACTGGGCACAACAGACAATCGGCTGCTCTGATGCCGCCGTGTTCCGGCTGTCAGC
GCAGGGGCGCCCGGTTCTTTTTGTCAAGACCGACCTGTCCGGTGCCCTGAATGAACTGCAGGACGAGGCA
GCGCGGCTATCGTGGCTGGCCACGACGGGCGTTCCTTGCGCAGCTGTGCTCGACGTTGTCACTGAAGCGG
GAAGGGACTGGCTGCTATTGGGCGAAGTGCCGGGGCAGGATCTCCTGTCATCTCACCTTGCTCCTGCCGA
GAAAGTATCCATCATGGCTGATGCAATGCGGCGGCTGCATACGCTTGATCCGGCTACCTGCCCATTCGAC
CACCAAGCGAAACATCGCATCGAGCGAGCACGTACTCGGATGGAAGCCGGTCTTGTCGATCAGGATGATC
TGGACGAAGAGCATCAGGGGCTCGCGCCAGCCGAACTGTTCGCCAGGCTCAAGGCGCGCATGCCCGACGG
CGAGGATCTCGTCGTGACCCATGGCGATGCCTGCTTGCCGAATATCATGGTGGAAAATGGCCGCTTTTCT
GGATTCATCGACTGTGGCCGGCTGGGTGTGGCGGACCGCTATCAGGACATAGCGTTGGCTACCCGTGATA
TTGCTGAAGAGCTTGGCGGCGAATGGGCTGACCGCTTCCTCGTGCTTTACGGTATCGCCGCTCCCGATTC
GCAGCGCATCGCCTTCTATCGCCTTCTTGACGAGTTCTTCTGAGCGGGACTCTGGGGTTCGAAATGACCG
ACCAAGCGACGCCCAACCTGCCATCACGAGATTTCGATTCCACCGCCGCCTTCTATGAAAGGTTGGGCTT
CGGAATCGTTTTCCGGGACGCCGGCTGGATGATCCTCCAGCGCGGGGATCTCATGCTGGAGTTCTTCGCC
CACCCCAACTTGTTTATTGCAGCTTATAATGGTTACAAATAAAGCAATAGCATCACAAATTTCACAAATA
AAGCATTTTTTTCACTGCATTCTAGTTGTGGTTTGTCCAAACTCATCAATGTATCTTATCATGTCTGTAT
ACCGTCGACCTCTAGCTAGAGCTTGGCGTAATCATGGTCATAGCTGTTTCCTGTGTGAAATTGTTATCCG
CTCACAATTCCACACAACATACGAGCCGGAAGCATAAAGTGTAAAGCCTGGGGTGCCTAATGAGTGAGCT
AACTCACATTAATTGCGTTGCGCTCACTGCCCGCTTTCCAGTCGGGAAACCTGTCGTGCCAGCTGCATTA
ATGAATCGGCCAACGCGCGGGGAGAGGCGGTTTGCGTATTGGGCGCTCTTCCGCTTCCTCGCTCACTGAC
TCGCTGCGCTCGGTCGTTCGGCTGCGGCGAGCGGTATCAGCTCACTCAAAGGCGGTAATACGGTTATCCA
CAGAATCAGGGGATAACGCAGGAAAGAACATGTGAGCAAAAGGCCAGCAAAAGGCCAGGAACCGTAAAAA
GGCCGCGTTGCTGGCGTTTTTCCATAGGCTCCGCCCCCCTGACGAGCATCACAAAAATCGACGCTCAAGT
CAGAGGTGGCGAAACCCGACAGGACTATAAAGATACCAGGCGTTTCCCCCTGGAAGCTCCCTCGTGCGCT
CTCCTGTTCCGACCCTGCCGCTTACCGGATACCTGTCCGCCTTTCTCCCTTCGGGAAGCGTGGCGCTTTC
TCATAGCTCACGCTGTAGGTATCTCAGTTCGGTGTAGGTCGTTCGCTCCAAGCTGGGCTGTGTGCACGAA
CCCCCCGTTCAGCCCGACCGCTGCGCCTTATCCGGTAACTATCGTCTTGAGTCCAACCCGGTAAGACACG
ACTTATCGCCACTGGCAGCAGCCACTGGTAACAGGATTAGCAGAGCGAGGTATGTAGGCGGTGCTACAGA
GTTCTTGAAGTGGTGGCCTAACTACGGCTACACTAGAAGAACAGTATTTGGTATCTGCGCTCTGCTGAAG
CCAGTTACCTTCGGAAAAAGAGTTGGTAGCTCTTGATCCGGCAAACAAACCACCGCTGGTAGCGGTGGTT
TTTTTGTTTGCAAGCAGCAGATTACGCGCAGAAAAAAAGGATCTCAAGAAGATCCTTTGATCTTTTCTAC
GGGGTCTGACGCTCAGTGGAACGAAAACTCACGTTAAGGGATTTTGGTCATGAGATTATCAAAAAGGATC
TTCACCTAGATCCTTTTAAATTAAAAATGAAGTTTTAAATCAATCTAAAGTATATATGAGTAAACTTGGT
CTGACAGTTACCAATGCTTAATCAGTGAGGCACCTATCTCAGCGATCTGTCTATTTCGTTCATCCATAGT
TGCCTGACTCCCCGTCGTGTAGATAACTACGATACGGGAGGGCTTACCATCTGGCCCCAGTGCTGCAATG
ATACCGCGAGACCCACGCTCACCGGCTCCAGATTTATCAGCAATAAACCAGCCAGCCGGAAGGGCCGAGC
GCAGAAGTGGTCCTGCAACTTTATCCGCCTCCATCCAGTCTATTAATTGTTGCCGGGAAGCTAGAGTAAG
TAGTTCGCCAGTTAATAGTTTGCGCAACGTTGTTGCCATTGCTACAGGCATCGTGGTGTCACGCTCGTCG
TTTGGTATGGCTTCATTCAGCTCCGGTTCCCAACGATCAAGGCGAGTTACATGATCCCCCATGTTGTGCA
AAAAAGCGGTTAGCTCCTTCGGTCCTCCGATCGTTGTCAGAAGTAAGTTGGCCGCAGTGTTATCACTCAT
GGTTATGGCAGCACTGCATAATTCTCTTACTGTCATGCCATCCGTAAGATGCTTTTCTGTGACTGGTGAG
TACTCAACCAAGTCATTCTGAGAATAGTGTATGCGGCGACCGAGTTGCTCTTGCCCGGCGTCAATACGGG
ATAATACCGCGCCACATAGCAGAACTTTAAAAGTGCTCATCATTGGAAAACGTTCTTCGGGGCGAAAACT
CTCAAGGATCTTACCGCTGTTGAGATCCAGTTCGATGTAACCCACTCGTGCACCCAACTGATCTTCAGCA
TCTTTTACTTTCACCAGCGTTTCTGGGTGAGCAAAAACAGGAAGGCAAAATGCCGCAAAAAAGGGAATAA
GGGCGACACGGAAATGTTGAATACTCATACTCTTCCTTTTTCAATATTATTGAAGCATTTATCAGGGTTA
TTGTCTCATGAGCGGATACATATTTGAATGTATTTAGAAAAATAAACAAATAGGGGTTCCGCGCACATTT
CCCCGAAAAGTGCCACCTGACGTC
